Addgene plasmid #143400: TFORF0350
Purpose: Lentiviral vector for overexpressing transcription factor ORFs with unique 24-bp barcodes. Barcodes facilitate identification of transcription factors in pooled screens.
Depositing lab: Feng Zhang. Depositing organization: Broad Institute. Publication: A transcription factor atlas of directed differentiation. Joung J, Ma S, Tay T, Geiger-Schuller KR, Kirchgatterer PC, Verdine VK, Guo B, Arias-Garcia MA, Allen WE, Singh A, Kuksenko O, Abudayyeh OO, Gootenberg JS, Fu Z, Macrae RK, Buenrostro JD, Regev A, Zhang F. Cell. 2023 Jan 5;186(1):209-229.e26. doi: 10.1016/j.cell.2022.11.026. PubMed 36608654.
Backbone
  Vector backbone: pLX_TRC317
  Backbone manufacturer: Broad Institute Genetic Perturbation Platform
  Backbone size w/o insert (bp): 8264
  Vector type: Mammalian Expression, Lentiviral
  Selectable markers: Puromycin
Growth in bacteria
  Bacterial resistance: Ampicillin, 100 μg/mL
  Growth temperature: 37°C
  Growth strain: NEB Stable
  Copy number: High Copy
Gene/Insert
  Gene/Insert name: ZNF48
  Species: H. sapiens (human)
  Insert size (bp): 1958
  Entrez Gene: ZNF48 (a.k.a. ZNF553, FLJ31751, MGC43952, DKFZp762K013)
  Promoter: EF1a
  Cloning method: Unknown
  Sequencing primers: 5′ GGGTGGAGACTGAAGTTAGGCCAG; 3′ CACATAGCGTAAAAGGAGCAACATAG
Terms and licenses: Academic/Nonprofit Terms; Industry Terms: Not Available to Industry
Depositor comments: NM_001214906,NM_001214909,NM_152652,ENST00000613509,ENST00000320159 . The transcription factor ORF portion of this plasmid was synthesized by Genewiz. Please test multiple small colonies in case of plasmid recombination. To make this collection available in a timely manner, a portion of this collection was not fully sequenced by Addgene. If an Addgene verified full plasmid sequence is not available, please contact us prior to placing an order to request the full sequence.
How to cite: TFORF0350 was a gift from Feng Zhang (Addgene plasmid # 143400 ; http://n2t.net/addgene:143400 ; RRID:Addgene_143400)
