[The description below was written by a language model from this plasmid's Addgene catalogue record and pLannotate feature annotations shown in this document.]
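Description:
TFORF0350 is a lentiviral mammalian expression plasmid built on the pLX_TRC317 backbone and carrying the human zinc finger transcription factor ZNF48 (also known as ZNF553) as a synthesized open reading frame. It belongs to a barcoded transcription factor ORF collection in which each construct carries a unique 24-bp barcode so that individual factors can be identified in pooled overexpression screens. The barcode is not annotated in the feature table, so its exact position cannot be stated from the record. In bacteria the plasmid is maintained by a high-copy ColE1/pUC-type origin with ampicillin resistance (AmpR under its own promoter). An f1 origin and lac/T7/T3 remnants of the cloning backbone are also present. The depositor notes a risk of recombination, as is common for LTR-containing plasmids.

The transfer cassette has a third-generation layout. An RSV promoter drives a truncated HIV-1 5' LTR, followed by the Ψ packaging signal with a gag fragment and the RRE for Rev-dependent export of the genomic RNA. The cassette ends with a self-inactivating ΔU3 3' LTR and an SV40 polyadenylation signal. Between the LTRs, an SV40 early promoter/origin region sits upstream of the puromycin N-acetyltransferase gene, allowing selection of transduced cells. A cPPT/CTS element then aids nuclear import of the viral genome. After this, the strong constitutive EF-1α promoter drives the ZNF48 coding sequence. A WPRE downstream of the ORF enhances transcript stability and expression. A short U6 promoter fragment is annotated between the ORF and the WPRE and is too short to represent a functional Pol III unit. The construct is intended for stable ZNF48 overexpression, for example in pooled screens of directed differentiation.
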