Features (pLannotate 1.2.2; 31 found; start..end, strand, type, name):
      5..231     +  promoter       RSV promoter: Rous sarcoma virus enhancer/promoter
    232..412     +  LTR            5' LTR (truncated): truncated 5' long terminal repeat (LTR) from HIV-1
    459..584     +  misc_feature   HIV-1 Ψ: packaging signal of human immunodeficiency virus type 1
    568..931     +  CDS            HIV-1 gag (fragment): gag protein from human immunodeficiency virus 1; gag
   1077..1310    +  misc_feature   RRE: The Rev response element (RRE) of HIV-1 allows for Rev-dependent mRNA export from the nucleus to the cytoplasm.
   1687..1713    +  CDS            Rev (fragment): human immunodeficiency virus 1 (HIV-1) Rev protein; rev; enhances nuclear export of unspliced and incompletely spliced viral mRNAs
   1720..1743    +  promoter       SV40 promoter (fragment): SV40 early promoter
   1744..1815    +  promoter       SV40 promoter (fragment): SV40 enhancer and early promoter
   1839..1974    +  rep_origin     SV40 ori: SV40 origin of replication
   2020..2616    +  CDS            PuroR (fragment): puromycin N-acetyltransferase; pac from Streptomyces; confers resistance to puromycin
   2665..2782    +  misc_feature   cPPT/CTS: central polypurine tract and central termination sequence of HIV-1
   2847..2913    +  CDS            small t antigen (fragment): SV40 (simian virus 40) small t antigen
   2920..4098    +  promoter       EF-1α promoter: strong constitutive promoter for human elongation factor EF-1α
   4115..5968    +  CDS            ZNF48: ZNF48_HUMAN - Also known as ZNF553. Experimental evidence at protein level: Swiss-Prot protein existence level 1. May be involved in transcriptional regulation. From Homo sapiens (Human).
   5984..6037    +  promoter       U6 promoter (fragment): RNA polymerase III promoter for human U6 snRNA
   6079..6667    +  misc_feature   WPRE: woodchuck hepatitis virus posttranscriptional regulatory element
   6718..6737    +  misc_feature   cPPT/CTS (fragment): central polypurine tract and central termination sequence of HIV-1
   6739..6972    +  LTR            3' LTR (ΔU3): self-inactivating 3' long terminal repeat (LTR) from HIV-1
   7050..7171    +  polyA_signal   SV40 poly(A) signal: SV40 polyadenylation signal
   7211..7346    +  rep_origin     SV40 ori: SV40 origin of replication
   7367..7385    -  promoter       T7 promoter: promoter for bacteriophage T7 RNA polymerase
   7393..7548    +  CDS            lacZα (fragment): LacZα fragment of β-galactosidase; lacZ fragment
   7553..7981    +  rep_origin     f1 ori (sequence partly withheld): f1 bacteriophage origin of replication; arrow indicates direction of (+) strand synthesis
   8034..8138    +  promoter       AmpR promoter: bla
   8139..8999    +  CDS            AmpR: β-lactamase; bla; confers resistance to ampicillin, carbenicillin, and related antibiotics
   9170..9758    +  rep_origin     ori: high-copy-number ColE1/pMB1/pBR322/pUC origin of replication
   9941..10033   +  CDS            lacI (fragment): lac repressor; lacI; The lac repressor binds to the lac operator to inhibit transcription in E. coli. This inhibition can be relieved by adding lactose or isopropyl-β-D-thiogalactopyranoside (IPTG).
  10046..10067   +  protein_bind   CAP binding site: CAP binding activates transcription in the presence of cAMP. E. coli catabolite activator protein
  10082..10112   +  promoter       lac promoter: promoter for the E. coli lac operon
  10120..10136   +  protein_bind   lac operator: The lac repressor binds to the lac operator to inhibit transcription in E. coli. This inhibition can be relieved by adding lactose or isopropyl-β-D-thiogalactopyranoside (IPTG). lac repressor encoded by lacI
  10181..10199   +  promoter       T3 promoter: promoter for bacteriophage T3 RNA polymerase
>Addgene plasmid #143400 | TFORF0350 | addgene full sequence | sequence record 397924 | Addgene NGS Result
TTAATGTAGTCTTATGCAATACTCTTGTAGTCTTGCAACATGGTAACGATGAGTTAGCAACATGCCTTAC
AAGGAGAGAAAAAGCACCGTGCATGCCGATTGGTGGAAGTAAGGTGGTACGATCGTGCCTTATTAGGAAG
GCAACAGACGGGTCTGACATGGATTGGACGAACCACTGAATTGCCGCATTGCAGAGATATTGTATTTAAG
TGCCTAGCTCGATACATAAACGGGTCTCTCTGGTTAGACCAGATCTGAGCCTGGGAGCTCTCTGGCTAAC
TAGGGAACCCACTGCTTAAGCCTCAATAAAGCTTGCCTTGAGTGCTTCAAGTAGTGTGTGCCCGTCTGTT
GTGTGACTCTGGTAACTAGAGATCCCTCAGACCCTTTTAGTCAGTGTGGAAAATCTCTAGCAGTGGCGCC
CGAACAGGGACTTGAAAGCGAAAGGGAAACCAGAGGAGCTCTCTCGACGCAGGACTCGGCTTGCTGAAGC
GCGCACGGCAAGAGGCGAGGGGCGGCGACTGGTGAGTACGCCAAAAATTTTGACTAGCGGAGGCTAGAAG
GAGAGAGATGGGTGCGAGAGCGTCAGTATTAAGCGGGGGAGAATTAGATCGCGATGGGAAAAAATTCGGT
TAAGGCCAGGGGGAAAGAAAAAATATAAATTAAAACATATAGTATGGGCAAGCAGGGAGCTAGAACGATT
CGCAGTTAATCCTGGCCTGTTAGAAACATCAGAAGGCTGTAGACAAATACTGGGACAGCTACAACCATCC
CTTCAGACAGGATCAGAAGAACTTAGATCATTATATAATACAGTAGCAACCCTCTATTGTGTGCATCAAA
GGATAGAGATAAAAGACACCAAGGAAGCTTTAGACAAGATAGAGGAAGAGCAAAACAAAAGTAAGACCAC
CGCACAGCAAGCGGCCGCTGATCTTCAGACCTGGAGGAGGAGATATGAGGGACAATTGGAGAAGTGAATT
ATATAAATATAAAGTAGTAAAAATTGAACCATTAGGAGTAGCACCCACCAAGGCAAAGAGAAGAGTGGTG
CAGAGAGAAAAAAGAGCAGTGGGAATAGGAGCTTTGTTCCTTGGGTTCTTGGGAGCAGCAGGAAGCACTA
TGGGCGCAGCGTCAATGACGCTGACGGTACAGGCCAGACAATTATTGTCTGGTATAGTGCAGCAGCAGAA
CAATTTGCTGAGGGCTATTGAGGCGCAACAGCATCTGTTGCAACTCACAGTCTGGGGCATCAAGCAGCTC
CAGGCAAGAATCCTGGCTGTGGAAAGATACCTAAAGGATCAACAGCTCCTGGGGATTTGGGGTTGCTCTG
GAAAACTCATTTGCACCACTGCTGTGCCTTGGAATGCTAGTTGGAGTAATAAATCTCTGGAACAGATTTG
GAATCACACGACCTGGATGGAGTGGGACAGAGAAATTAACAATTACACAAGCTTAATACACTCCTTAATT
GAAGAATCGCAAAACCAGCAAGAAAAGAATGAACAAGAATTATTGGAATTAGATAAATGGGCAAGTTTGT
GGAATTGGTTTAACATAACAAATTGGCTGTGGTATATAAAATTATTCATAATGATAGTAGGAGGCTTGGT
AGGTTTAAGAATAGTTTTTGCTGTACTTTCTATAGTGAATAGAGTTAGGCAGGGATATTCACCATTATCG
TTTCAGACCCACCTCCCAACCCCGAGGGGACCCATGCATTGCATCTCAATTAGTCAGCAACCAGGTGTGG
AAAGTCCCCAGGCTCCCCAGCAGGCAGAAGTATGCAAAGCATGCGTCTCAATTAGTCAGCAACCATAGTC
CCGCCCCTAACTCCGCCCATCCCGCCCCTAACTCCGCCCAGTTCCGCCCATTCTCCGCCCCATGGCTGAC
TAATTTTTTTTATTTATGCAGAGGCCGAGGCCGCCTCGGCCTCTGAGCTATTCCAGAAGTAGTGAGGAGG
CTTTTTTGGAGGCCTAGGCTTTTGCAAAAAGCTTTCTAGAGGTACCACCGGAGCTTACCATGACCGAGTA
CAAGCCCACGGTGCGCCTCGCCACCCGCGACGACGTCCCCAGGGCCGTACGCACCCTCGCCGCCGCGTTC
GCCGACTACCCCGCCACGCGCCACACCGTCGATCCGGACCGCCACATCGAGCGGGTCACCGAGCTGCAAG
AACTCTTCCTCACGCGCGTCGGGCTCGACATCGGCAAGGTGTGGGTCGCGGACGACGGCGCCGCCGTGGC
GGTCTGGACCACGCCGGAGAGCGTCGAAGCGGGGGCGGTGTTCGCCGAGATCGGCCCGCGCATGGCCGAG
TTGAGCGGTTCCCGGCTGGCCGCGCAGCAACAGATGGAAGGCCTCCTGGCGCCGCACCGGCCCAAGGAGC
CCGCGTGGTTCCTGGCCACCGTCGGCGTCTCGCCCGACCACCAGGGCAAGGGTCTGGGCAGCGCCGTCGT
GCTCCCCGGAGTGGAGGCGGCCGAGCGCGCCGGGGTGCCCGCCTTCCTGGAGACCTCCGCGCCCCGCAAC
CTCCCCTTCTACGAGCGGCTCGGCTTCACCGTCACCGCCGACGTCGAGGTGCCCGAAGGACCGCGCACCT
GGTGCATGACCCGCAAGCCCGGTGCCAGTTAACGAATTCTAGATCTTGAGACAAATGGCAGTATTCATCC
ACAATTTTAAAAGAAAAGGGGGGATTGGGGGGTACAGTGCAGGGGAAAGAATAGTAGACATAATAGCAAC
AGACATACAAACTAAAGAATTACAAAAACAAATTACAAAAATTCAAAATTTTCGGGTTTATTACAGGGAC
AGCAGAGATCCACTTTGGCGCCGGCTCGAGGCCTGCAGGTGCAAAGATGGATAAAGTTTTAAACAGAGAG
GAATCTTTGCAGCTAATGGACCTTCTAGGTCTTGAAAGGAGTGGGAATTGGCTCCGGTGCCCGTCAGTGG
GCAGAGCGCACATCGCCCACAGTCCCCGAGAAGTTGGGGGGAGGGGTCGGCAATTGAACCGGTGCCTAGA
GAAGGTGGCGCGGGGTAAACTGGGAAAGTGATGTCGTGTACTGGCTCCGCCTTTTTCCCGAGGGTGGGGG
AGAACCGTATATAAGTGCAGTAGTCGCCGTGAACGTTCTTTTTCGCAACGGGTTTGCCGCCAGAACACAG
GTAAGTGCCGTGTGTGGTTCCCGCGGGCCTGGCCTCTTTACGGGTTATGGCCCTTGCGTGCCTTGAATTA
CTTCCACCTGGCTGCAGTACGTGATTCTTGATCCCGAGCTTCGGGTTGGAAGTGGGTGGGAGAGTTCGAG
GCCTTGCGCTTAAGGAGCCCCTTCGCCTCGTGCTTGAGTTGAGGCCTGGCCTGGGCGCTGGGGCCGCCGC
GTGCGAATCTGGTGGCACCTTCGCGCCTGTCTCGCTGCTTTCGATAAGTCTCTAGCCATTTAAAATTTTT
GATGACCTGCTGCGACGCTTTTTTTCTGGCAAGATAGTCTTGTAAATGCGGGCCAAGATCTGCACACTGG
TATTTCGGTTTTTGGGGCCGCGGGCGGCGACGGGGCCCGTGCGTCCCAGCGCACATGTTCGGCGAGGCGG
GGCCTGCGAGCGCGGCCACCGAGAATCGGACGGGGGTAGTCTCAAGCTGGCCGGCCTGCTCTGGTGCCTG
GCCTCGCGCCGCCGTGTATCGCCCCGCCCTGGGCGGCAAGGCTGGCCCGGTCGGCACCAGTTGCGTGAGC
GGAAAGATGGCCGCTTCCCGGCCCTGCTGCAGGGAGCTCAAAATGGAGGACGCGGCGCTCGGGAGAGCGG
GCGGGTGAGTCACCCACACAAAGGAAAAGGGCCTTTCCGTCCTCAGCCGTCGCTTCATGTGACTCCACGG
AGTACCGGGCGCCGTCCAGGCACCTCGATTAGTTCTCGAGCTTTTGGAGTACGTCGTCTTTAGGTTGGGG
GGAGGGGTTTTATGCGATGGAGTTTCCCCACACTGAGTGGGTGGAGACTGAAGTTAGGCCAGCTTGGCAC
TTGATGTAATTCTCCTTGGAATTTGCCCTTTTTGAGTTTGGATCTTGGTTCATTCTCAAGCCTCAGACAG
TGGTTCAAAGTTTTTTTCTTCCATTTCAGGTGTCGTGAGGCTAGCACCGCCACCATGGAGCGCGCGGTAG
AGCCTTGGGGCCCAGATCTCCACCGCCCGGAGGAGAGGGAGCCACAGAGAGGCGCCCGCACAGGTCTAGG
GAGTGAGAACGTGATTTCTCAGCCGAATGAGTTTGAACATACCCCACAGGAAGATGACTTGGGGTTCAAG
GAAGAAGATTTGGCTCCAGATCATGAAGTAGGAAATGCCTCTCTCAAACCTGAAGGCATCCAGAACTGGG
ATGACTTATGGGTCCAGAGAGAGGGTCTAGGAAAGCCTCAGCCTCGGGACAGAGGCCCCCGGCTCCTGGG
TGAACCACGCTGGGGCCAGGCTAGTAGTGATCGGGCCGCTGTGTGTGGTGAGTGTGGCAAAAGCTTCAGG
CAGATGTCAGATCTGGTGAAACACCAGCGGACCCACACAGGGGAGAAACCCTACAAGTGTGGGGTCTGTG
GCAAGGGCTTTGGGGATAGCTCTGCCCGGATCAAACACCAGCGGACTCATAGTGGGGAGAAGCCCTATAG
AGCCCGGCCACCAGCCCAGGGTCCCCCAAAGATTCCTCGGTCCCGGATCCCTGCTGGTGAGCGCCCCACT
ATCTGTGGTGAATGTGGCAAGAGCTTCCGGCAGAGTTCTGACCTGGTGAAACACCAGCGGACACACACTG
GTGAGAAGCCCTACAAGTGTGGCATATGTGGCAAGGGCTTTGGCGACAGTTCCGCCCGCATCAAGCACCA
GCGGACACACCGGGGGGAGCAGCCCCCCCGACCAGTGGTGCCCCGACGGCAGCCATCTCGGGCAGCCACG
GCAGCTACCCAGGGACCGAAGGCCCAGGACAAGCCATATATCTGCACTGATTGCGGCAAGAGGTTTGTGC
TCAGCTGCAGCCTCCTGAGTCACCAGCGTAGTCACTTGGGGCCCAAGCCCTTTGGCTGTGATGTGTGTGG
AAAGGAGTTTGCCCGGGGATCCGACCTGGTGAAGCACCTGCGGGTGCACACGGGTGAGAAGCCCTACCTC
TGCCCAGAGTGCGGCAAAGGTTTCGCGGACAGCTCCGCCCGAGTCAAACACCTCCGCACCCACAGTGGCG
AGAGGCCCCATGCCTGCCCGGAATGCGACCGTACCTTCAGCCTCAGCTCCACCCTTCTTCGCCACCGCCT
CACTCACATGGAGCCCCAGGACTTCAGCTTCCCAGGCTATCCCCTACCCGCTCTGATCCCCAGCCCACCC
CCACCTCCTCTGGGCACCAGCCCCCCGCTGACACCTCGAAGTCCCTCACACTCGGGTGAGCCTTTTGGCC
TGCCTGGCTTGGAGCCAGAGCCTGGGGGCCCACAGGCTGGGGAGCCACCCCCACCACTGGCGGGCGACAA
GCCCCACAAGTGCCCTGAGTGTGGCAAGGGCTTCCGCCGAAGCTCTGACCTGGTGAAACACCATCGTGTG
CACACAGGGGAGAAACCCTACCTCTGTCCTGAATGCGGCAAGGGTTTTGCTGACAGCTCAGCCCGAGTCA
AGCACCTCCGCACCCACCGTGGTGAACGGGCCCGGCCACCACCACCATCCACTCTGCTGCGGCCACATAA
CCCACCTGGCCCAGTACCCATGGCCCCTCGACCCCGAGTTCGGGCCCAGCCTTCTGGACCCAGCCAGCCC
CACGTGTGTGGCTTCTGTGGGAAGGAGTTCCCCCGGAGCTCAGATCTGGTCAAACACAGGCGTACACACA
CGGGGGAGAAGCCATACAAGTGTGCAGAGTGTGGCAAGGGTTTTGGTGACAGTTCTGCCCGCATCAAGCA
CCAGCGTGGGCACCTGGTCCTGACGCCCTTTGGGATAGGGGATGGTAGGGCAAGGCCCCTCAAGCAGGAG
GCAGCAACAGGACTGGAATAGTAATGAACTAGTCCGTAACTTGAAAGTATTTCGATTTCTTGGCTTTATA
TATCTTGTGGAAAGGACGAGCCATCGTTCGCGATTGCGATAAGACGCGTTAAGTCGACAATCAACCTCTG
GATTACAAAATTTGTGAAAGATTGACTGGTATTCTTAACTATGTTGCTCCTTTTACGCTATGTGGATACG
CTGCTTTAATGCCTTTGTATCATGCTATTGCTTCCCGTATGGCTTTCATTTTCTCCTCCTTGTATAAATC
CTGGTTGCTGTCTCTTTATGAGGAGTTGTGGCCCGTTGTCAGGCAACGTGGCGTGGTGTGCACTGTGTTT
GCTGACGCAACCCCCACTGGTTGGGGCATTGCCACCACCTGTCAGCTCCTTTCCGGGACTTTCGCTTTCC
CCCTCCCTATTGCCACGGCGGAACTCATCGCCGCCTGCCTTGCCCGCTGCTGGACAGGGGCTCGGCTGTT
GGGCACTGACAATTCCGTGGTGTTGTCGGGGAAATCATCGTCCTTTCCTTGGCTGCTCGCCTGTGTTGCC
ACCTGGATTCTGCGCGGGACGTCCTTCTGCTACGTCCCTTCGGCCCTCAATCCAGCGGACCTTCCTTCCC
GCGGCCTGCTGCCGGCTCTGCGGCCTCTTCCGCGTCTTCGCCTTCGCCCTCAGACGAGTCGGATCTCCCT
TTGGGCCGCCTCCCCGCGTCGACTTTAAGACCAATGACTTACAAGGCAGCTGTAGATCTTAGCCACTTTT
TAAAAGAAAAGGGGGGACTGGAAGGGCTAATTCACTCCCAACGAAGACAAGATCTGCTTTTTGCTTGTAC
TGGGTCTCTCTGGTTAGACCAGATCTGAGCCTGGGAGCTCTCTGGCTAACTAGGGAACCCACTGCTTAAG
CCTCAATAAAGCTTGCCTTGAGTGCTTCAAGTAGTGTGTGCCCGTCTGTTGTGTGACTCTGGTAACTAGA
GATCCCTCAGACCCTTTTAGTCAGTGTGGAAAATCTCTAGCAGTACGTATAGTAGTTCATGTCATCTTAT
TATTCAGTATTTATAACTTGCAAAGAAATGAATATCAGAGAGTGAGAGGAACTTGTTTATTGCAGCTTAT
AATGGTTACAAATAAAGCAATAGCATCACAAATTTCACAAATAAAGCATTTTTTTCACTGCATTCTAGTT
GTGGTTTGTCCAAACTCATCAATGTATCTTATCATGTCTGGCTCTAGCTATCCCGCCCCTAACTCCGCCC
ATCCCGCCCCTAACTCCGCCCAGTTCCGCCCATTCTCCGCCCCATGGCTGACTAATTTTTTTTATTTATG
CAGAGGCCGAGGCCGCCTCGGCCTCTGAGCTATTCCAGAAGTAGTGAGGAGGCTTTTTTGGAGGCCTAGG
GACGTACCCAATTCGCCCTATAGTGAGTCGTATTACGCGCGCTCACTGGCCGTCGTTTTACAACGTCGTG
ACTGGGAAAACCCTGGCGTTACCCAACTTAATCGCCTTGCAGCACATCCCCCTTTCGCCAGCTGGCGTAA
TAGCGAAGAGGCCCGCACCGATCGCCCTTCCCAACAGTTGCGCAGCCTGAATGGCGAATGGG
[124 nt withheld, positions 7553-7676]
C
[91 nt withheld, positions 7678-7768]
A
[49 nt withheld, positions 7770-7818]
CCTTTGACGTTGGAGTCCACGTTCTTT
[37 nt withheld, positions 7846-7882]
ACCCTATCTCGGTCTATTCTTTTGATTTATAAGGGATTTTGCCGATTTCGGCCTATTGGTTAAAAAATGA
GCTGATTTAACAAAAATTTAACGCGAATTTTAACAAAATATTAACGCTTACAATTTAGGTGGCACTTTTC
GGGGAAATGTGCGCGGAACCCCTATTTGTTTATTTTTCTAAATACATTCAAATATGTATCCGCTCATGAG
ACAATAACCCTGATAAATGCTTCAATAATATTGAAAAAGGAAGAGTATGAGTATTCAACATTTCCGTGTC
GCCCTTATTCCCTTTTTTGCGGCATTTTGCCTTCCTGTTTTTGCTCACCCAGAAACGCTGGTGAAAGTAA
AAGATGCTGAAGATCAGTTGGGTGCACGAGTGGGTTACATCGAACTGGATCTCAACAGCGGTAAGATCCT
TGAGAGTTTTCGCCCCGAAGAACGTTTTCCAATGATGAGCACTTTTAAAGTTCTGCTATGTGGCGCGGTA
TTATCCCGTATTGACGCCGGGCAAGAGCAACTCGGTCGCCGCATACACTATTCTCAGAATGACTTGGTTG
AGTACTCACCAGTCACAGAAAAGCATCTTACGGATGGCATGACAGTAAGAGAATTATGCAGTGCTGCCAT
AACCATGAGTGATAACACTGCGGCCAACTTACTTCTGACAACGATCGGAGGACCGAAGGAGCTAACCGCT
TTTTTGCACAACATGGGGGATCATGTAACTCGCCTTGATCGTTGGGAACCGGAGCTGAATGAAGCCATAC
CAAACGACGAGCGTGACACCACGATGCCTGTAGCAATGGCAACAACGTTGCGCAAACTATTAACTGGCGA
ACTACTTACTCTAGCTTCCCGGCAACAATTAATAGACTGGATGGAGGCGGATAAAGTTGCAGGACCACTT
CTGCGCTCGGCCCTTCCGGCTGGCTGGTTTATTGCTGATAAATCTGGAGCCGGTGAGCGTGGGTCTCGCG
GTATCATTGCAGCACTGGGGCCAGATGGTAAGCCCTCCCGTATCGTAGTTATCTACACGACGGGGAGTCA
GGCAACTATGGATGAACGAAATAGACAGATCGCTGAGATAGGTGCCTCACTGATTAAGCATTGGTAACTG
TCAGACCAAGTTTACTCATATATACTTTAGATTGATTTAAAACTTCATTTTTAATTTAAAAGGATCTAGG
TGAAGATCCTTTTTGATAATCTCATGACCAAAATCCCTTAACGTGAGTTTTCGTTCCACTGAGCGTCAGA
CCCCGTAGAAAAGATCAAAGGATCTTCTTGAGATCCTTTTTTTCTGCGCGTAATCTGCTGCTTGCAAACA
AAAAAACCACCGCTACCAGCGGTGGTTTGTTTGCCGGATCAAGAGCTACCAACTCTTTTTCCGAAGGTAA
CTGGCTTCAGCAGAGCGCAGATACCAAATACTGTTCTTCTAGTGTAGCCGTAGTTAGGCCACCACTTCAA
GAACTCTGTAGCACCGCCTACATACCTCGCTCTGCTAATCCTGTTACCAGTGGCTGCTGCCAGTGGCGAT
AAGTCGTGTCTTACCGGGTTGGACTCAAGACGATAGTTACCGGATAAGGCGCAGCGGTCGGGCTGAACGG
GGGGTTCGTGCACACAGCCCAGCTTGGAGCGAACGACCTACACCGAACTGAGATACCTACAGCGTGAGCT
ATGAGAAAGCGCCACGCTTCCCGAAGGGAGAAAGGCGGACAGGTATCCGGTAAGCGGCAGGGTCGGAACA
GGAGAGCGCACGAGGGAGCTTCCAGGGGGAAACGCCTGGTATCTTTATAGTCCTGTCGGGTTTCGCCACC
TCTGACTTGAGCGTCGATTTTTGTGATGCTCGTCAGGGGGGCGGAGCCTATGGAAAAACGCCAGCAACGC
GGCCTTTTTACGGTTCCTGGCCTTTTGCTGGCCTTTTGCTCACATGTTCTTTCCTGCGTTATCCCCTGAT
TCTGTGGATAACCGTATTACCGCCTTTGAGTGAGCTGATACCGCTCGCCGCAGCCGAACGACCGAGCGCA
GCGAGTCAGTGAGCGAGGAAGCGGAAGAGCGCCCAATACGCAAACCGCCTCTCCCCGCGCGTTGGCCGAT
TCATTAATGCAGCTGGCACGACAGGTTTCCCGACTGGAAAGCGGGCAGTGAGCGCAACGCAATTAATGTG
AGTTAGCTCACTCATTAGGCACCCCAGGCTTTACACTTTATGCTTCCGGCTCGTATGTTGTGTGGAATTG
TGAGCGGATAACAATTTCACACAGGAAACAGCTATGACCATGATTACGCCAAGCGCGCAATTAACCCTCA
CTAAAGGGAACAAAAGCTGGAGCTGCAAGC
