>Addgene plasmid #143400 | TFORF0350 | depositor partial sequence | sequence record 282338 | Insert
ACCGCCACCATGGAGCGCGCGGTAGAGCCTTGGGGCCCAGATCTCCACCGCCCGGAGGAGAGGGAGCCAC
AGAGAGGCGCCCGCACAGGTCTAGGGAGTGAGAACGTGATTTCTCAGCCGAATGAGTTTGAACATACCCC
ACAGGAAGATGACTTGGGGTTCAAGGAAGAAGATTTGGCTCCAGATCATGAAGTAGGAAATGCCTCTCTC
AAACCTGAAGGCATCCAGAACTGGGATGACTTATGGGTCCAGAGAGAGGGTCTAGGAAAGCCTCAGCCTC
GGGACAGAGGCCCCCGGCTCCTGGGTGAACCACGCTGGGGCCAGGCTAGTAGTGATCGGGCCGCTGTGTG
TGGTGAGTGTGGCAAAAGCTTCAGGCAGATGTCAGATCTGGTGAAACACCAGCGGACCCACACAGGGGAG
AAACCCTACAAGTGTGGGGTCTGTGGCAAGGGCTTTGGGGATAGCTCTGCCCGGATCAAACACCAGCGGA
CTCATAGTGGGGAGAAGCCCTATAGAGCCCGGCCACCAGCCCAGGGTCCCCCAAAGATTCCTCGGTCCCG
GATCCCTGCTGGTGAGCGCCCCACTATCTGTGGTGAATGTGGCAAGAGCTTCCGGCAGAGTTCTGACCTG
GTGAAACACCAGCGGACACACACTGGTGAGAAGCCCTACAAGTGTGGCATATGTGGCAAGGGCTTTGGCG
ACAGTTCCGCCCGCATCAAGCACCAGCGGACACACCGGGGGGAGCAGCCCCCCCGACCAGTGGTGCCCCG
ACGGCAGCCATCTCGGGCAGCCACGGCAGCTACCCAGGGACCGAAGGCCCAGGACAAGCCATATATCTGC
ACTGATTGCGGCAAGAGGTTTGTGCTCAGCTGCAGCCTCCTGAGTCACCAGCGTAGTCACTTGGGGCCCA
AGCCCTTTGGCTGTGATGTGTGTGGAAAGGAGTTTGCCCGGGGATCCGACCTGGTGAAGCACCTGCGGGT
GCACACGGGTGAGAAGCCCTACCTCTGCCCAGAGTGCGGCAAAGGTTTCGCGGACAGCTCCGCCCGAGTC
AAACACCTCCGCACCCACAGTGGCGAGAGGCCCCATGCCTGCCCGGAATGCGACCGTACCTTCAGCCTCA
GCTCCACCCTTCTTCGCCACCGCCTCACTCACATGGAGCCCCAGGACTTCAGCTTCCCAGGCTATCCCCT
ACCCGCTCTGATCCCCAGCCCACCCCCACCTCCTCTGGGCACCAGCCCCCCGCTGACACCTCGAAGTCCC
TCACACTCGGGTGAGCCTTTTGGCCTGCCTGGCTTGGAGCCAGAGCCTGGGGGCCCACAGGCTGGGGAGC
CACCCCCACCACTGGCGGGCGACAAGCCCCACAAGTGCCCTGAGTGTGGCAAGGGCTTCCGCCGAAGCTC
TGACCTGGTGAAACACCATCGTGTGCACACAGGGGAGAAACCCTACCTCTGTCCTGAATGCGGCAAGGGT
TTTGCTGACAGCTCAGCCCGAGTCAAGCACCTCCGCACCCACCGTGGTGAACGGGCCCGGCCACCACCAC
CATCCACTCTGCTGCGGCCACATAACCCACCTGGCCCAGTACCCATGGCCCCTCGACCCCGAGTTCGGGC
CCAGCCTTCTGGACCCAGCCAGCCCCACGTGTGTGGCTTCTGTGGGAAGGAGTTCCCCCGGAGCTCAGAT
CTGGTCAAACACAGGCGTACACACACGGGGGAGAAGCCATACAAGTGTGCAGAGTGTGGCAAGGGTTTTG
GTGACAGTTCTGCCCGCATCAAGCACCAGCGTGGGCACCTGGTCCTGACGCCCTTTGGGATAGGGGATGG
TAGGGCAAGGCCCCTCAAGCAGGAGGCAGCAACAGGACTGGAATAGTAATGAACTAGTCCGTAACTTGAA
AGTATTTCGATTTCTTGGCTTTATATATCTTGTGGAAAGGACGAGCCATCGTTCGCGATTGCGATAAG
