>Addgene plasmid #143400 | TFORF0350 | depositor partial sequence | sequence record 282339 | Barcode
GCCATCGTTCGCGATTGCGATAAG
